Addgene plasmid #52165: pChlr-6NQ
Purpose: Encodes module 6 with amino acids 12N-16Q for recognition of nt 3U
Depositing lab: Huimin Zhao. Depositing organization: University of Illinois at Urbana-Champaign. Publication: Modular assembly of designer PUF proteins for specific post-transcriptional regulation of endogenous RNA. Abil Z, Denard CA, Zhao H. J Biol Eng. 2014 Mar 1;8(1):7. 10.1186/1754-1611-8-7 PubMed 24581042.
Backbone
  Vector backbone: pChlr-pNEB193
  Backbone manufacturer: New England Biolabs
  Backbone size w/o insert (bp): 2280
  Total vector size (bp): 2340
  Modifications to backbone: Replaced the original ampicillin resistance gene Bla with the chloramphenicol resistance gene Cam from pACYC (New England Biolabs) using the Gibson Assembly method.
  Vector type: Bacterial Expression
Growth in bacteria
  Bacterial resistance: Chloramphenicol, 25 μg/mL
  Growth temperature: 37°C
  Growth strain: Top10
  Copy number: High Copy
Gene/Insert
  Gene/Insert name: Pumilio homology domain amino acids 205-240 (alt name: PUM-HD module 6)
  Species: H. sapiens (human)
  Insert size (bp): 36
  GenBank ID: D43951
  Entrez Gene: PUM1 (a.k.a. HSPUM, NEDMSF, PUMH, PUMH1, PUML1, SCA47)
  Cloning method: Unknown
  Sequencing primers: 5′ M13 For; 3′ M13 Rev
Terms and licenses: Academic/Nonprofit Terms; Industry Terms: Not Available to Industry
How to cite: pChlr-6NQ was a gift from Huimin Zhao (Addgene plasmid # 52165 ; http://n2t.net/addgene:52165 ; RRID:Addgene_52165)
