[The description below was written by a language model from this plasmid's Addgene catalogue record and pLannotate feature annotations shown in this document.]
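Description:
pChlr-6NQ is a small (2,340 bp) high-copy bacterial plasmid that stores one building block for the modular assembly of designer PUF (Pumilio/FBF) RNA-binding proteins. Its backbone, pChlr-pNEB193, is a derivative of the pUC-type cloning vector pNEB193 in which the original ampicillin resistance gene was replaced by Gibson assembly with the chloramphenicol acetyltransferase gene from a pACYC vector. The feature table accordingly shows the cat coding sequence with its native promoter as the only selectable marker, together with a ColE1/pUC origin of replication for propagation in E. coli.

The insert is a short segment of the human PUM1 Pumilio homology domain (PUM-HD), described as amino acids 205–240 and corresponding to repeat module 6. The record lists the insert size as 36, which appears to match the residue count rather than a length in base pairs. This version of the module carries asparagine at position 12 and glutamine at position 16, a residue combination that directs recognition of uracil, here at nucleotide 3 of the target RNA. The module itself was not annotated in the feature table. It presumably lies in the unannotated gap between the lacZα fragment and the lac operator, lac promoter and CAP binding site, a region flanked by the M13 forward and reverse sequencing primer sites.

Although catalogued as a bacterial expression vector, the plasmid appears to serve mainly as a library part. Modules with defined base specificities are combined to build full PUM-HD scaffolds that bind chosen RNA sequences, for post-transcriptional regulation of endogenous transcripts. The cloning method is not recorded.
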