Features (pLannotate 1.2.2; 9 found; start..end, strand, type, name):
     94..750     -  CDS            cat: CAT_ECOLX - Experimental evidence at protein level: Swiss-Prot protein existence level 1. This enzyme is an effector of chloramphenicol resistance in bacteria. From Escherichia coli. This protein is used as a marker in many commonly used cloning vectors, such as pACYC184.
    751..853     -  promoter       cat promoter: promoter of the E. coli cat gene encoding chloramphenicol acetyltransferase
    946..986     +  misc_feature   bom (fragment): basis of mobility region from pBR322
    992..1149    -  CDS            lacZα (fragment): LacZα fragment of β-galactosidase; lacZ fragment
   1326..1342    -  protein_bind   lac operator: The lac repressor binds to the lac operator to inhibit transcription in E. coli. This inhibition can be relieved by adding lactose or isopropyl-β-D-thiogalactopyranoside (IPTG). lac repressor encoded by lacI
   1350..1380    -  promoter       lac promoter: promoter for the E. coli lac operon
   1395..1416    -  protein_bind   CAP binding site: CAP binding activates transcription in the presence of cAMP. E. coli catabolite activator protein
   1429..1521    -  CDS            lacI (fragment): lac repressor; lacI; The lac repressor binds to the lac operator to inhibit transcription in E. coli. This inhibition can be relieved by adding lactose or isopropyl-β-D-thiogalactopyranoside (IPTG).
   1704..2292    -  rep_origin     ori: high-copy-number ColE1/pMB1/pBR322/pUC origin of replication
>Addgene plasmid #52165 | pChlr-6NQ | depositor full sequence | sequence record 80996 | pChlr-6NQ sequence 2340 bps
CTTTCGAATTTCTGCCATTCATCCGCTTATTATCACTTATTCAGGCGTAGCACCAGGCGTTTAAGGGCAC
CAATAACTGCCTTAAAAAAATTACGCCCCGCCCTGCCACTCATCGCAGTACTGTTGTAATTCATTAAGCA
TTCTGCCGACATGGAAGCCATCACAGACGGCATGATGAACCTGAATCGCCAGCGGCATCAGCACCTTGTC
GCCTTGCGTATAATATTTGCCCATAGTGAAAACGGGGGCGAAGAAGTTGTCCATATTGGCCACGTTTAAA
TCAAAACTGGTGAAACTCACCCAGGGATTGGCTGAGACGAAAAACATATTCTCAATAAACCCTTTAGGGA
AATAGGCCAGGTTTTCACCGTAACACGCCACATCTTGCGAATATATGTGTAGAAACTGCCGGAAATCGTC
GTGGTATTCACTCCAGAGCGATGAAAACGTTTCAGTTTGCTCATGGAAAACGGTGTAACAAGGGTGAACA
CTATCCCATATCACCAGCTCACCGTCTTTCATTGCCATACGGAACTCCGGATGAGCATTCATCAGGCGGG
CAAGAATGTGAATAAAGGCCGGATAAAACTTGTGCTTATTTTTCTTTACGGTCTTTAAAAAGGCCGTAAT
ATCCAGCTGAACGGTCTGGTTATAGGTACATTGAGCAACTGACTGAAATGCCTCAAAATGTTCTTTACGA
TGCCATTGGGATATATCAACGGTGGTATATCCAGTGATTTTTTTCTCCATTTTAGCTTCCTTAGCTCCTG
AAAATCTCGATAACTCAAAAAATACGCCCGGTAGTGATCTTATTTCATTATGGTGAAAGTTGGAACCTCT
TACGTGCCGATCAACGTCTCATTTTCGCCAAAAGTTGGCCCAGGGCTTCCCGGTATCAACAGGGACACCA
GGATTTATTTATTCTGCGAAGTGATCTTCCGTCACAAATACCGCACAGATGCGTAAGGAGAAAATACCGC
ATCAGGCGCCATTCGCCATTCAGGCTGCGCAACTGTTGGGAAGGGCGATCGGTGCGGGCCTCTTCGCTAT
TACGCCAGCTGGCGAAAGGGGGATGTGCTGCAAGGCGATTAAGTTGGGTAACGCCAGGGTTTTCCCAGTC
ACGACGTTGTAAAACGACGGCCAGTGAATTCGAGCTCGGTCTCACACACAGAGCAGCTTGTACAGGATCA
ATATGGAAATTATGTAATCCAACATGTACTGGAGCACGGTCGTCCTGAGGATAAAAGCAAAATTGTAGCA
GAAATCCGAGGCAATGAGAGACCAAGCTTGGCGTAATCATGGTCATAGCTGTTTCCTGTGTGAAATTGTT
ATCCGCTCACAATTCCACACAACATACGAGCCGGAAGCATAAAGTGTAAAGCCTGGGGTGCCTAATGAGT
GAGCTAACTCACATTAATTGCGTTGCGCTCACTGCCCGCTTTCCAGTCGGGAAACCTGTCGTGCCAGCTG
CATTAATGAATCGGCCAACGCGCGGGGAGAGGCGGTTTGCGTATTGGGCGCTCTTCCGCTTCCTCGCTCA
CTGACTCGCTGCGCTCGGTCGTTCGGCTGCGGCGAGCGGTATCAGCTCACTCAAAGGCGGTAATACGGTT
ATCCACAGAATCAGGGGATAACGCAGGAAAGAACATGTGAGCAAAAGGCCAGCAAAAGGCCAGGAACCGT
AAAAAGGCCGCGTTGCTGGCGTTTTTCCATAGGCTCCGCCCCCCTGACGAGCATCACAAAAATCGACGCT
CAAGTCAGAGGTGGCGAAACCCGACAGGACTATAAAGATACCAGGCGTTTCCCCCTGGAAGCTCCCTCGT
GCGCTCTCCTGTTCCGACCCTGCCGCTTACCGGATACCTGTCCGCCTTTCTCCCTTCGGGAAGCGTGGCG
CTTTCTCAAAGCTCACGCTGTAGGTATCTCAGTTCGGTGTAGGTCGTTCGCTCCAAGCTGGGCTGTGTGC
ACGAACCCCCCGTTCAGCCCGACCGCTGCGCCTTATCCGGTAACTATCGTCTTGAGTCCAACCCGGTAAG
ACACGACTTATCGCCACTGGCAGCAGCCACTGGTAACAGGATTAGCAGAGCGAGGTATGTAGGCGGTGCT
ACAGAGTTCTTGAAGTGGTGGCCTAACTACGGCTACACTAGAAGAACAGTATTTGGTATCTGCGCTCTGC
TGAAGCCAGTTACCTTCGGAAAAAGAGTTGGTAGCTCTTGATCCGGCAAACAAACCACCGCTGGTAGCGG
TGGTTTTTTTGTTTGCAAGCAGCAGATTACGCGCAGAAAAAAAGGATCTCAAGAAGATCCTTTGATCTTT
TCTACGGGGTCTGACGCTCAGTGGAACGAA
