>Addgene plasmid #52165 | pChlr-6NQ | depositor partial sequence | sequence record 80773 | M13F(-40)
GGTCTCACACACAGAGCAGCTTGTACAGGATCAATATGGAAATTATGTAATCCAACATGTACTGGAGCAC
GGTCGTCCTGAGGATAAAAGCAAAATTGTAGCAGAAATCCGAGGCAATGAGAGACCAAGCTTGGCGTAAT
CATGGTCATAGCTGTTTCCTGTGTGAAATTGTTATCCGCTCACAATTCCACACAACATACGAGCCGGAAG
CATAAAGTGTAAAGCCTGGGGTGCCTAATGAGTGAGCTAACTCACATTAATTG
