>Addgene plasmid #52165 | pChlr-6NQ | addgene partial sequence | sequence record 89956 | M13pUC-Fwd 5'-CCCAGTCACGACGTTGTAAAACG-3'
GAGCTCGGTCTCACACACAGAGCAGCTTGTACAGGATCAATATGGAAATTATGTAATCCAACATGTACTG
GAGCACGGTCGTCCTGAGGATAAAAGCAAAATTGTAGCAGAAATCCGAGGCAATGAGAGACCAAGCTTGG
CGTAATCATGGTCATAGCTGTTTCCTGTGTGAAATTGTTATCCGCTCACAATTCCACACAACATACGAGC
CGGAAGCATAAAGTGTAAAGCCTGGGGTGCCTAATGAGTGAGCTAACTCACATTAATTGCGTTGCGCTCA
CTGCCCGCTTTCCAGTCGGGAAACCTGTCGTGCCAGCTGCATTAATGAATCGGCCAACGCGCGGGGAGAG
GCGGTTTGCGTATTGGGCGCTCTTCCGCTTCCTCGCTCACTGACTCGCTGCGCTCGGTCGTTCGGCTGCG
GCGAGCGGTATCAGCTCACTCAAAGGCGGTAATACGGTTATCCACAGAATCAGGGGATAACGCAGGAAAG
AACATGTGAGCAAAAGGCCAGCAAAAGGCCAGGAACCGTAAAAAGGCCGCGTTGCTGGCGTTTTTCCATA
GGCTCCGCCCCCCTGACGAGCATCACAAAAATCGACGCTCAAGTCAGAGGTGGTGAAACCCGACAGGACT
ATAAAGATACCAGGCGTTTCCCCCTGGAAGCTCCCTCGTGCGCTCTCCTGTTCCGACCCTGCCGCTTACC
GGATACCTGTCCGCCTTTCTCCCTTCGGGAAGCGTGGCGCTTTCTCATAGCTCACGCTGTAGGTATCTCA
GTTCGGTGTAGGTCGTTCGCTCCAAGCTGGGCTGTGTGCACGAACCCCCCGTTCAGCCCGACCGCTGCGC
CTTATCCGGTAACTATCGTCTTGAGTCCAACC
